>Addgene plasmid #147946 | pcDNA3.1-MS2-HA-HsNanos3-F4A_X | depositor full sequence | sequence record 290393 | Full Sequence
GACGGATCGGGAGATCTCCCGATCCCCTATGGTGCACTCTCAGTACAATCTGCTCTGATGCCGCATAGTT
AAGCCAGTATCTGCTCCCTGCTTGTGTGTTGGAGGTCGCTGAGTAGTGCGCGAGCAAAATTTAAGCTACA
ACAAGGCAAGGCTTGACCGACAATTGCATGAAGAATCTGCTTAGGGTTAGGCGTTTTGCGCTGCTTCGCG
ATGTACGGGCCAGATATACGCGTTGACATTGATTATTGACTAGTTATTAATAGTAATCAATTACGGGGTC
ATTAGTTCATAGCCCATATATGGAGTTCCGCGTTACATAACTTACGGTAAATGGCCCGCCTGGCTGACCG
CCCAACGACCCCCGCCCATTGACGTCAATAATGACGTATGTTCCCATAGTAACGCCAATAGGGACTTTCC
ATTGACGTCAATGGGTGGAGTATTTACGGTAAACTGCCCACTTGGCAGTACATCAAGTGTATCATATGCC
AAGTACGCCCCCTATTGACGTCAATGACGGTAAATGGCCCGCCTGGCATTATGCCCAGTACATGACCTTA
TGGGACTTTCCTACTTGGCAGTACATCTACGTATTAGTCATCGCTATTACCATGGTGATGCGGTTTTGGC
AGTACATCAATGGGCGTGGATAGCGGTTTGACTCACGGGGATTTCCAAGTCTCCACCCCATTGACGTCAA
TGGGAGTTTGTTTTGGCACCAAAATCAACGGGACTTTCCAAAATGTCGTAACAACTCCGCCCCATTGACG
CAAATGGGCGGTAGGCGTGTACGGTGGGAGGTCTATATAAGCAGAGCTCTCTGGCTAACTAGAGAACCCA
CTGCTTACTGGCTTATCGAAATTAATACGACTCACTATAGGGAGACCCAAGCTTGCCACCATGGCTTCTA
ACTTTACTCAGTTCGTTCTCGTCGACAATGGCGGAACTGGCGACGTGACTGTCGCCCCAAGCAACTTCGC
TAACGGGGTCGCTGAATGGATCAGCTCTAACTCGCGATCACAGGCTTACAAAGTAACCTGTAGCGTTCGT
CAGAGCTCTGCGCAGAATCGCAAATACACCATCAAAGTCGAGGTGCCTAAAGTGGCAACCCAGACTGTTG
GTGGTGAAGAGCTTCCTGTAGCCGGATGGAGATCTTACTTAAATATGGAACTAACCATTCCAATTTTCGC
CACGAATTCCGACTGCGAGCTTATTGTTAAGGCAATGCAAGGTCTCCTAAAAGATGGAAACCCGATTCCC
TCGGCCATCGCGGCCAACTCCGGCATCTACGGAGGTGGAGGTGGATCTGGTGGATCTCCTCCACATATGG
CTTACCCATACGATGTTCCAGATTACGCTCCTCCAAAGCTTGGATCCGAATTCCCGGGTCGACTCGAGAT
GGGCACCGCCGACCTGTGGACCGACTATCTGGGACTGGCCCATCTCGTGCGGGCCCTGTCTGGAAAAGAG
GGCCCCGAGACAAGACTGAGCCCCCAGCCTGAGCCAGAGCCCATGCTGGAACCCGACCAGAAGCGGAGCC
TGGAAAGCTCTCCTGCCCCCGAGAGACTGTGCAGCTTCTGCAAGCACAACGGCGAGAGCCGGGCCATCTA
CCAGAGCCACGTGCTGAAGGATGAGGCCGGCAGAGTGCTGTGCCCCATCCTGAGAGACTACGTGTGCCCT
CAGTGCGGCGCCACCAGAGAGAGAGCCCACACCAGAAGATTCTGCCCCCTGACCGGCCAGGGCTACACCA
GCGTGTACAGCCACACCACCAGAAACAGCGCCGGCAAGAAACTCGTGCGGCCCGACAAGGCCAAGACCCA
GGATACCGGACACAGAAGAGGCGGCGGAGGCGGAGCTGGCTTTAGAGGCGCCGGAAAGTCTGAGCCCAGC
CCCAGCTGTAGCCCCAGCATGAGCACCTAATCTAGAGTCGACCCGGGCGGCCGCCTAGAGGGCCCTATTC
TATAGTGTCACCTAAATGCTAGAGCTCGCTGATCAGCCTCGACTGTGCCTTCTAGTTGCCAGCCATCTGT
TGTTTGCCCCTCCCCCGTGCCTTCCTTGACCCTGGAAGGTGCCACTCCCACTGTCCTTTCCTAATAAAAT
GAGGAAATTGCATCGCATTGTCTGAGTAGGTGTCATTCTATTCTGGGGGGTGGGGTGGGGCAGGACAGCA
AGGGGGAGGATTGGGAAGACAATAGCAGGCATGCTGGGGATGCGGTGGGCTCTATGGCTTCTGAGGCGGA
AAGAACCAGCTGGGGCTCTAGGGGGTATCCCC
[124 nt withheld, positions 2273-2396]
C
[91 nt withheld, positions 2398-2488]
A
[49 nt withheld, positions 2490-2538]
CCTTTGACGTTGGAGTCCACGTTCTTT
[37 nt withheld, positions 2566-2602]
ACCCTATCTCGGTCTATTCTTTTGATTTATAAGGGATTTTGCCGATTTCGGCCTATTGGTTAAAAAATGA
GCTGATTTAACAAAAATTTAACGCGAATTAATTCTGTGGAATGTGTGTCAGTTAGGGTGTGGAAAGTCCC
CAGGCTCCCCAGCAGGCAGAAGTATGCAAAGCATGCATCTCAATTAGTCAGCAACCAGGTGTGGAAAGTC
CCCAGGCTCCCCAGCAGGCAGAAGTATGCAAAGCATGCATCTCAATTAGTCAGCAACCATAGTCCCGCCC
CTAACTCCGCCCATCCCGCCCCTAACTCCGCCCAGTTCCGCCCATTCTCCGCCCCATGGCTGACTAATTT
TTTTTATTTATGCAGAGGCCGAGGCCGCCTCTGCCTCTGAGCTATTCCAGAAGTAGTGAGGAGGCTTTTT
TGGAGGCCTAGGCTTTTGCAAAAAGCTCCCGGGAGCTTGTATATCCATTTTCGGATCTGATCAAGAGACA
GGATGAGGATCGTTTCGCATGATTGAACAAGATGGATTGCACGCAGGTTCTCCGGCCGCTTGGGTGGAGA
GGCTATTCGGCTATGACTGGGCACAACAGACAATCGGCTGCTCTGATGCCGCCGTGTTCCGGCTGTCAGC
GCAGGGGCGCCCGGTTCTTTTTGTCAAGACCGACCTGTCCGGTGCCCTGAATGAACTGCAGGACGAGGCA
GCGCGGCTATCGTGGCTGGCCACGACGGGCGTTCCTTGCGCAGCTGTGCTCGACGTTGTCACTGAAGCGG
GAAGGGACTGGCTGCTATTGGGCGAAGTGCCGGGGCAGGATCTCCTGTCATCTCACCTTGCTCCTGCCGA
GAAAGTATCCATCATGGCTGATGCAATGCGGCGGCTGCATACGCTTGATCCGGCTACCTGCCCATTCGAC
CACCAAGCGAAACATCGCATCGAGCGAGCACGTACTCGGATGGAAGCCGGTCTTGTCGATCAGGATGATC
TGGACGAAGAGCATCAGGGGCTCGCGCCAGCCGAACTGTTCGCCAGGCTCAAGGCGCGCATGCCCGACGG
CGAGGATCTCGTCGTGACCCATGGCGATGCCTGCTTGCCGAATATCATGGTGGAAAATGGCCGCTTTTCT
GGATTCATCGACTGTGGCCGGCTGGGTGTGGCGGACCGCTATCAGGACATAGCGTTGGCTACCCGTGATA
TTGCTGAAGAGCTTGGCGGCGAATGGGCTGACCGCTTCCTCGTGCTTTACGGTATCGCCGCTCCCGATTC
GCAGCGCATCGCCTTCTATCGCCTTCTTGACGAGTTCTTCTGAGCGGGACTCTGGGGTTCGAAATGACCG
ACCAAGCGACGCCCAACCTGCCATCACGAGATTTCGATTCCACCGCCGCCTTCTATGAAAGGTTGGGCTT
CGGAATCGTTTTCCGGGACGCCGGCTGGATGATCCTCCAGCGCGGGGATCTCATGCTGGAGTTCTTCGCC
CACCCCAACTTGTTTATTGCAGCTTATAATGGTTACAAATAAAGCAATAGCATCACAAATTTCACAAATA
AAGCATTTTTTTCACTGCATTCTAGTTGTGGTTTGTCCAAACTCATCAATGTATCTTATCATGTCTGTAT
ACCGTCGACCTCTAGCTAGAGCTTGGCGTAATCATGGTCATAGCTGTTTCCTGTGTGAAATTGTTATCCG
CTCACAATTCCACACAACATACGAGCCGGAAGCATAAAGTGTAAAGCCTGGGGTGCCTAATGAGTGAGCT
AACTCACATTAATTGCGTTGCGCTCACTGCCCGCTTTCCAGTCGGGAAACCTGTCGTGCCAGCTGCATTA
ATGAATCGGCCAACGCGCGGGGAGAGGCGGTTTGCGTATTGGGCGCTCTTCCGCTTCCTCGCTCACTGAC
TCGCTGCGCTCGGTCGTTCGGCTGCGGCGAGCGGTATCAGCTCACTCAAAGGCGGTAATACGGTTATCCA
CAGAATCAGGGGATAACGCAGGAAAGAACATGTGAGCAAAAGGCCAGCAAAAGGCCAGGAACCGTAAAAA
GGCCGCGTTGCTGGCGTTTTTCCATAGGCTCCGCCCCCCTGACGAGCATCACAAAAATCGACGCTCAAGT
CAGAGGTGGCGAAACCCGACAGGACTATAAAGATACCAGGCGTTTCCCCCTGGAAGCTCCCTCGTGCGCT
CTCCTGTTCCGACCCTGCCGCTTACCGGATACCTGTCCGCCTTTCTCCCTTCGGGAAGCGTGGCGCTTTC
TCATAGCTCACGCTGTAGGTATCTCAGTTCGGTGTAGGTCGTTCGCTCCAAGCTGGGCTGTGTGCACGAA
CCCCCCGTTCAGCCCGACCGCTGCGCCTTATCCGGTAACTATCGTCTTGAGTCCAACCCGGTAAGACACG
ACTTATCGCCACTGGCAGCAGCCACTGGTAACAGGATTAGCAGAGCGAGGTATGTAGGCGGTGCTACAGA
GTTCTTGAAGTGGTGGCCTAACTACGGCTACACTAGAAGAACAGTATTTGGTATCTGCGCTCTGCTGAAG
CCAGTTACCTTCGGAAAAAGAGTTGGTAGCTCTTGATCCGGCAAACAAACCACCGCTGGTAGCGGTTTTT
TTGTTTGCAAGCAGCAGATTACGCGCAGAAAAAAAGGATCTCAAGAAGATCCTTTGATCTTTTCTACGGG
GTCTGACGCTCAGTGGAACGAAAACTCACGTTAAGGGATTTTGGTCATGAGATTATCAAAAAGGATCTTC
ACCTAGATCCTTTTAAATTAAAAATGAAGTTTTAAATCAATCTAAAGTATATATGAGTAAACTTGGTCTG
ACAGTTACCAATGCTTAATCAGTGAGGCACCTATCTCAGCGATCTGTCTATTTCGTTCATCCATAGTTGC
CTGACTCCCCGTCGTGTAGATAACTACGATACGGGAGGGCTTACCATCTGGCCCCAGTGCTGCAATGATA
CCGCGAGACCCACGCTCACCGGCTCCAGATTTATCAGCAATAAACCAGCCAGCCGGAAGGGCCGAGCGCA
GAAGTGGTCCTGCAACTTTATCCGCCTCCATCCAGTCTATTAATTGTTGCCGGGAAGCTAGAGTAAGTAG
TTCGCCAGTTAATAGTTTGCGCAACGTTGTTGCCATTGCTACAGGCATCGTGGTGTCACGCTCGTCGTTT
GGTATGGCTTCATTCAGCTCCGGTTCCCAACGATCAAGGCGAGTTACATGATCCCCCATGTTGTGCAAAA
AAGCGGTTAGCTCCTTCGGTCCTCCGATCGTTGTCAGAAGTAAGTTGGCCGCAGTGTTATCACTCATGGT
TATGGCAGCACTGCATAATTCTCTTACTGTCATGCCATCCGTAAGATGCTTTTCTGTGACTGGTGAGTAC
TCAACCAAGTCATTCTGAGAATAGTGTATGCGGCGACCGAGTTGCTCTTGCCCGGCGTCAATACGGGATA
ATACCGCGCCACATAGCAGAACTTTAAAAGTGCTCATCATTGGAAAACGTTCTTCGGGGCGAAAACTCTC
AAGGATCTTACCGCTGTTGAGATCCAGTTCGATGTAACCCACTCGTGCACCCAACTGATCTTCAGCATCT
TTTACTTTCACCAGCGTTTCTGGGTGAGCAAAAACAGGAAGGCAAAATGCCGCAAAAAAGGGAATAAGGG
CGACACGGAAATGTTGAATACTCATACTCTTCCTTTTTCAATATTATTGAAGCATTTATCAGGGTTATTG
TCTCATGAGCGGATACATATTTGAATGTATTTAGAAAAATAAACAAATAGGGGTTCCGCGCACATTTCCC
CGAAAAGTGCCACCTGACGTC
Features (pLannotate 1.2.2; 23 found; start..end, strand, type, name):
     28..80      -  misc_feature   bom (fragment): basis of mobility region from pBR322
    235..614     +  enhancer       CMV enhancer: human cytomegalovirus immediate early enhancer
    615..818     +  promoter       CMV promoter: human cytomegalovirus (CMV) immediate early promoter
    814..847     +  LTR            5' LTR (truncated) (fragment): truncated 5' long terminal repeat (LTR) from HIV-1
    863..881     +  promoter       T7 promoter: promoter for bacteriophage T7 RNA polymerase
    904..1290    +  CDS            MS2: bacteriophage MS2 coat protein binds to a specific stem-loop structure in the viral RNA (Peabody, 1993)
   1333..1359    +  CDS            3xHA (fragment): three tandem HA epitope tags
   1399..1917    +  CDS            NANOS3: NANO3_HUMAN - Also known as NOS3. Experimental evidence at protein level: Swiss-Prot protein existence level 1. Plays a role in the maintenance of the undifferentiated state of germ cells regulating the spermatogonia cell cycle and inducing a prolonged transit in G1 phase. Affects cell proliferation probably by repressing translation of specific mRNAs. Maintains the germ cell lineage by suppressing both Bax-dependent and -independent apoptotic pathways. Essential in the early stage embryo to protect the migrating primordial germ cells (PGCs) from apoptosis. From Homo sapiens (Human).
   1959..1977    -  promoter       SP6 promoter: promoter for bacteriophage SP6 RNA polymerase
   2003..2227    +  polyA_signal   bGH poly(A) signal: bovine growth hormone polyadenylation signal
   2231..2252    +  promoter       SV40 promoter (fragment): SV40 enhancer and early promoter
   2273..2701    +  rep_origin     f1 ori (sequence partly withheld): f1 bacteriophage origin of replication; arrow indicates direction of (+) strand synthesis
   2715..3044    +  promoter       SV40 promoter: SV40 enhancer and early promoter
   3111..3902    +  CDS            neo: KKA2_KLEPN - Also known as kan, nptII. Experimental evidence at protein level: Swiss-Prot protein existence level 1. Resistance to kanamycin, neomycin, paromomycin, ribostamycin, butirosin and gentamicin B. From Klebsiella pneumoniae.
   3926..4084    +  CDS            ble (fragment): BLE_KLEPN - Experimental evidence at protein level: Swiss-Prot protein existence level 1. Binding protein with a strong affinity to the bleomycin family of antibiotics. Binds to CL990; an antimitotic-antibiotic compound. From Klebsiella pneumoniae.
   4079..4200    +  polyA_signal   SV40 poly(A) signal: SV40 polyadenylation signal
   4273..4289    -  protein_bind   lac operator: The lac repressor binds to the lac operator to inhibit transcription in E. coli. This inhibition can be relieved by adding lactose or isopropyl-β-D-thiogalactopyranoside (IPTG). lac repressor encoded by lacI
   4297..4327    -  promoter       lac promoter: promoter for the E. coli lac operon
   4342..4363    -  protein_bind   CAP binding site: CAP binding activates transcription in the presence of cAMP. E. coli catabolite activator protein
   4376..4468    -  CDS            lacI (fragment): lac repressor; lacI; The lac repressor binds to the lac operator to inhibit transcription in E. coli. This inhibition can be relieved by adding lactose or isopropyl-β-D-thiogalactopyranoside (IPTG).
   4651..5236    -  rep_origin     ori: high-copy-number ColE1/pMB1/pBR322/pUC origin of replication
   5407..6267    -  CDS            AmpR: β-lactamase; bla; confers resistance to ampicillin, carbenicillin, and related antibiotics
   6268..6372    -  promoter       AmpR promoter: bla
