[The description below was written by a language model from this plasmid's Addgene catalogue record and pLannotate feature annotations shown in this document.]
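Description:
pcDNA3.1-MS2-HA-HsNanos3-F4A_X is a 6.4 kb mammalian expression plasmid for producing a mutant form of human NANOS3 fused to the bacteriophage MS2 coat protein. The catalogue lists the backbone as unknown, but the name and the annotated layout are consistent with a pcDNA3.1-type vector. A high-copy ColE1/pUC origin and an ampicillin resistance gene (β-lactamase under its own promoter) allow propagation in E. coli, and an f1 origin is also present. An SV40 early promoter drives a neomycin/kanamycin phosphotransferase gene followed by an SV40 polyadenylation signal, which could support drug selection of transfected mammalian cells. Short hits to an HIV-1 LTR, ble, lacI and bom are fragments and most likely backbone remnants or annotation artefacts rather than functional parts.

The expression cassette uses the CMV immediate-early enhancer and promoter, followed by a T7 promoter, to drive a single fusion reading frame: MS2 coat protein, an HA epitope (annotated as a fragment of a 3xHA tag, consistent with a single copy), and the NANOS3 coding sequence, terminated by the bovine growth hormone poly(A) signal. According to the depositor, the insert was synthesized and codon-optimized for human cells. The "F4A" label denotes a variant, but the record does not define the exact substitutions.

The MS2 coat protein binds a specific RNA stem-loop, so a fusion of this kind can tether the protein to reporter mRNAs carrying MS2 binding sites, while the HA tag allows detection or immunoprecipitation. The associated study concerns Nanos-mediated recruitment of the CCR4-NOT complex and translational repression, so the construct presumably served as a mutant for comparison with wild-type protein in such experiments.
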