Addgene plasmid #147946: pcDNA3.1-MS2-HA-HsNanos3-F4A_X
Purpose: Mammalian Expression of HsNanos3-F4A
Depositing lab: Elisa Izaurralde. Depositing organization: Max Planck Institute for Developmental Biology. Publication: Structural basis for the Nanos-mediated recruitment of the CCR4-NOT complex and translational repression. Bhandari D, Raisch T, Weichenrieder O, Jonas S, Izaurralde E. Genes Dev. 2014 Apr 15;28(8):888-901. doi: 10.1101/gad.237289.113. PubMed 24736845.
Backbone
  Vector backbone: Unknown
  Vector type: Mammalian Expression
Growth in bacteria
  Bacterial resistance: Ampicillin, 100 μg/mL
  Growth temperature: 37°C
  Growth strain: DH5alpha
  Copy number: High Copy
Gene/Insert
  Gene/Insert name: HsNanos3-F4A
  Species: H. sapiens (human)
  Entrez Gene: NANOS3 (a.k.a. NANOS1L, NOS3, ZC2HC12C)
  Cloning method: Unknown
Terms and licenses: Academic/Nonprofit Terms; Industry Terms: Not Available to Industry
Depositor comments: synthesized DNA from GeneArt. Codon optimized for Expression in human cells. Plasmids from this collection were made available to the research community and donated after the lab closed. Please note that the sequence provided by the depositing laboratory may be theoretical/predicted or based on Sanger sequencing results. There may be discrepancies between sequencing results obtained by Addgene and the depositor sequence. If an Addgene verified sequence is not available, please contact before placing your order to request that our lab fully sequence the plasmid.
How to cite: pcDNA3.1-MS2-HA-HsNanos3-F4A_X was a gift from Elisa Izaurralde (Addgene plasmid # 147946 ; http://n2t.net/addgene:147946 ; RRID:Addgene_147946)
